Addgene plasmid #218323: pMV-SB100X[EF1α-copGFP]
Purpose: Donor plasmid of SB100X Transposon with copGFP mammalian expression cassette
Depositing lab: Haoyi Wang. Depositing organization: Institute of Zoology, Chinese Academy of Sciences. Publication: Heterologous survey of 130 DNA transposons in human cells highlights their functional divergence and expands the genome engineering toolbox. Zhang T, Tan S, Tang N, Li Y, Zhang C, Sun J, Guo Y, Gao H, Cai Y, Sun W, Wang C, Fu L, Ma H, Wu Y, Hu X, Zhang X, Gee P, Yan W, Zhao Y, Chen Q, Guo B, Wang H, Zhang YE. Cell. 2024 Jul 11;187(14):3741-3760.e30. doi: 10.1016/j.cell.2024.05.007. Epub 2024 Jun 5. PubMed 38843831.
Backbone
  Vector backbone: pMV
  Vector type: Mammalian Expression
Growth in bacteria
  Bacterial resistance: Ampicillin, 100 μg/mL
  Growth temperature: 37°C
  Growth strain: DH5alpha
  Copy number: High Copy
Gene/Insert
  Gene/Insert name: copGFP mammalian expression cassette
  Species: Synthetic
  Cloning method: Restriction Enzyme; 5′ cloning site Unknown (unknown if destroyed); 3′ cloning site Unknown (unknown if destroyed)
Terms and licenses: Academic/Nonprofit Terms; Industry Terms: Not Available to Industry
How to cite: pMV-SB100X[EF1α-copGFP] was a gift from Haoyi Wang (Addgene plasmid # 218323 ; http://n2t.net/addgene:218323 ; RRID:Addgene_218323)
