[The description below was written by a language model from this plasmid's Addgene catalogue record and pLannotate feature annotations shown in this document.]
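Description:
pMV-SB100X[EF1α-copGFP] is a 5,039-nt mammalian expression plasmid on the pMV backbone that serves as the donor (cargo) component of a Sleeping Beauty transposon system. It is propagated in E. coli as a high-copy plasmid through a ColE1/pUC-type origin and selected with ampicillin via the β-lactamase gene and its native promoter. A very short lacZα remnant in the backbone is a cloning leftover with no evident function.

The payload is a synthetic green fluorescent reporter cassette. The human EF-1α core promoter, followed by EF-1α intron A sequence (annotated in two segments), drives a copepod GFP open reading frame, which the annotation identifies as ppluGFP2 from Pontellina plumata, the protein marketed as copGFP. An SV40 polyadenylation signal lies downstream, with a small adjoining piece of SV40 large T antigen sequence that commonly accompanies this terminator fragment. The tiny CMV enhancer hit upstream of the promoter is only a fragment.

The cassette is bracketed by short matches labelled as SB100X coding fragments, in opposite orientations on either side. These are far too small to encode a transposase, and they most likely reflect Sleeping Beauty-derived sequence in the transposon ends. The terminal inverted repeats themselves are not explicitly annotated in the feature table. Consistent with the stated purpose, the plasmid carries no intact transposase, so SB100X would need to be supplied in trans, which would excise the EF1α-copGFP unit and integrate it into the host genome. Stable green fluorescence then provides a readout of transposition activity in mammalian cells. The associated study surveyed many DNA transposons in human cells, so this construct probably served there as an SB100X reference donor, although the record does not say this.
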