Features (pLannotate 1.2.2; 14 found; start..end, strand, type, name):
     54..97      -  CDS            SB100X (fragment): hyperactive variant of the Sleeping Beauty transposase (Mátés et al., 2009)
     97..130     -  CDS            SB100X (fragment): hyperactive variant of the Sleeping Beauty transposase (Mátés et al., 2009)
    158..175     +  enhancer       CMV enhancer (fragment): human cytomegalovirus immediate early enhancer
    195..406     +  promoter       EF-1α core promoter: core promoter for human elongation factor EF-1α
    407..516     +  intron         EF-1α intron A (fragment): intron upstream of the start codon of human EF-1α
   1142..1345    +  intron         EF-1α intron A: truncated intron upstream of the start codon of human EF-1α
   1396..2061    +  CDS            ppluGFP2: ppluGFP2 is a basic (constitutively fluorescent) green fluorescent protein published in 2004, derived from Pontellina plumata.
   2104..2185    -  polyA_signal   SV40 poly(A) signal: SV40 polyadenylation signal
   2208..2276    -  CDS            large T antigen (fragment): large T antigen from SV40 (simian virus 40)
   2379..2450    +  CDS            SB100X (fragment): hyperactive variant of the Sleeping Beauty transposase (Mátés et al., 2009)
   2918..3506    -  rep_origin     ori: high-copy-number ColE1/pMB1/pBR322/pUC origin of replication
   3677..4537    -  CDS            AmpR: β-lactamase; bla; confers resistance to ampicillin, carbenicillin, and related antibiotics
   4538..4642    -  promoter       AmpR promoter: bla
   4734..4754    -  CDS            lacZα (fragment): LacZα fragment of β-galactosidase; lacZ fragment
>Addgene plasmid #218323 | pMV-SB100X[EF1α-copGFP] | addgene full sequence | sequence record 499976 | Addgene NGS Result
ACTGTGCCTTTAAACAGCTTGGAAAATTCCAGAAAATGATGTCATGGCTTTAGAAGCTTCCCACAATAAG
TTGGGTGAATTTTGGCTCATTCCTCCTTTCTATAGGATTGAGGTCAGAGCTTTGTGATGGAATTCTGTGG
AATACCGGTGCTAGAGGCATTGATTATTGACTAGTGGCTCCGGTGCCCGTCAGTGGGCAGAGCGCACATC
GCCCACAGTCCCCGAGAAGTTGGGGGGAGGGGTCGGCAATTGACCCGGTGCCTAGAGAAGGTGGCGCGGG
GTAAACTGGGAAAGTGATGTCGTGTACTGGCTCCGCCTTTTTCCCGAGGGTGGGGGAGAACCGTATATAA
GTGCAGTAGTCGCCGTGAACGTTCTTTTTCGCAACGGGTTTGCCGCCAGAACACAGGTAAGTGCCGTGTG
TGGTTCCCGCGGGCCTGGCCTCTTTACGGGTTATGGCCCTTGCGTGCCTTGAATTACTTCCACCTGGCTG
CAGTACGTGATTCTTGATCCCGAGCTTCGGGTTGGAAGTGGGTGGGAGAGTTCGAGGCCTTGCGCTTAAG
GAGCCCCTTCGCCTCGTGCTTGAGTTGAGGCCTGGCCTGGGCGCTGGGGCCGCCGCGTGCGAATCTGGTG
GCACCTTCGCGCCTGTCTCGCTGCTTTCGATAAGTCTCTAGCCATTTAAAATTTTTGATGACCTGCTGCG
ACGCTTTTTTTCTGGCAAGATAGTCTTGTAAATGCGGGCCAAGATCTGCACACTGGTATTTCGGTTTTTG
GGGCCGCGGGCGGCGACGGGGCCCGTGCGTCCCAGCGCACATGTTCGGCGAGGCGGGGCCTGCGAGCGCG
GCCACCGAGAATCGGACGGGGGTAGTCTCAAGCTCGCCGGCCTGCTCTGGTGCCTGGCCTCGCGCCGCCG
TGTATCGCCCCGCCCTGGGCGGCAAGGCTGGCCCGGTCGGCACCAGTTGCGTGAGCGGAAAGATGGCCGC
TTCCCGGCCCTGCTGCAGGGAGCTCAAAATGGAGGACGCGGCGCTCGGGAGAGCGGGCGGGTGAGTCACC
CACACAAAGGAAAAGGGCCTTTCCGTCCTCAGCCGTCGCTTCATGTGACTCCACTGAGTACCGGGCGCCG
TCCAGGCACCTCGATTAGTTCTCGAGCTTTTGGAGTACGTCGTCTTTAGGTTGGGGGGAGGGGTTTTATG
CGATGGAGTTTCCCCACACTGAGTGGGTGGAGACTGAAGTTAGGCCAGCTTGGCACTTGATGTAATTCTC
CTTGGAATTTGCCCTTTTTGAGTTTGGATCTTGGTTCATTCTCAAGCCTCAGACAGTGGTTCAAAGTTTT
TTTCTTCCATTTCAGGTGTCGTGAGGGATCCGGTACCGAAGCCGCTAGCGCTACCGGTCGCCACCATGCC
CGCCATGAAGATCGAGTGCCGCATCACCGGCACCCTGAACGGCGTGGAGTTCGAGCTGGTGGGCGGCGGA
GAGGGCACCCCCGAGCAGGGCCGCATGACCAACAAGATGAAGAGCACCAAAGGCGCCCTGACCTTCAGCC
CCTACCTGCTGAGCCACGTGATGGGCTACGGCTTCTACCACTTCGGCACCTACCCCAGCGGCTACGAGAA
CCCCTTCCTGCACGCCATCAACAACGGCGGCTACACCAACACCCGCATCGAGAAGTACGAGGACGGCGGC
GTGCTGCACGTGAGCTTCAGCTACCGCTACGAGGCCGGCCGCGTGATCGGCGACTTCAAGGTGGTGGGCA
CCGGCTTCCCCGAGGACAGCGTGATCTTCACCGACAAGATCATCCGCAGCAACGCCACCGTGGAGCACCT
GCACCCCATGGGCGATAACGTGCTGGTGGGCAGCTTCGCCCGCACCTTCAGCCTGCGCGACGGCGGCTAC
TACAGCTTCGTGGTGGACAGCCACATGCACTTCAAGAGCGCCATCCACCCCAGCATCCTGCAGAACGGGG
GCCCCATGTTCGCCTTCCGCCGCGTGGAGGAGCTGCACAGCAACACCGAGCTGGGCATCGTGGAGTACCA
GCACGCCTTCAAGACCCCCATCGCCTTCGCCAGATCTCGAGCTCGATGAGTTTGGACAAACCACAACTAG
AATGCAGTGAAAAAAATGCTTTATTTGTGAAATTTGTGATGCTATTGCTTTATTTGTAACCATTATAAGC
TGCAATAAACAAGTTAACAACAACAATTGCATTCATTTTATGTTTCAGGTTCAGGGGGAGGTGTGGGAGG
TTTTTTAAAGCAAGTAAAACCTCTACAAATGTGGTACTTAAGAGGGGGAGACCAAAGGGCGAGGGCGCGC
CCTCGAGCCTTGAAATACATCCACAGGTACACCTCCAATTGACTCAAATGATGTCAATTAGTCTATCAGA
AGCTTGTGGAAGGCTACTCGAAATGTTTGACCCAAGTTAAACAATTTAAAGGCAATGCTACCAAATACTA
ATTGAGTGTATGTAAACTTCTGACCCACTGGGAATGTGATGAAAGAAATAAAAGCTGAAATGAATCATTC
TCTCTACTATTATTCTGATATTTCACATTCTTAAAATAAAGTGGTGATCCTAACTGACCTAAGACAGGGA
ATTTTTACTAGGATTAAATGTCAGGAATTGTGAAAAAGTGAGTTTAAATGTATTTGGCTAAGGTGTATGT
AAACTTCCGACTTCAACTGTATAGGGGCCCAGAGACGGAGTCACTGCCAACCGAGACGGTCATAGCTGTT
TCCTGTGTGCCGCTTCCTCGCTCACTGACTCGCTGCGCTCGGTCGTTCGGCTGCGGCGAGCGGTATCAGC
TCACTCAAAGGCGGTAATACGGTTACCCACAGAATCAGGGGATAACGCAGGAAAGAACATGTGAGCAAAA
GGCCAGCAAAAGGCCAGGAACCGTAAAAAGGCCGCGTTGCTGGCGTTTTTCCATAGGCTCCGCCCCCCTG
ACGAGCATCACAAAAATCGACGCTCAAGTCAGAGGTGGCGAAACCCGACAGGACTATAAAGATACCAGGC
GTTTCCCCCTGGAAGCTCCCTCGTGCGCTCTCCTGTTCCGACCCTGCCGCTTACCGGATACCTGTCCGCC
TTTCTCCCTTCGGGAAGCGTGGCGCTTTCTCATAGCTCACGCTGTAGGTATCTCAGTTCGGTGTAGGTCG
TTCGCTCCAAGCTGGGCTGTGTGCACGAACCCCCCGTTCAGCCCGACCGCTGCGCCTTATCCGGTAACTA
TCGTCTTGAGTCCAACCCGGTAAGACACGACTTATCGCCACTGGCAGCAGCCACTGGTAACAGGATTAGC
AGAGCGAGGTATGTAGGCGGTGCTACAGAGTTCTTGAAGTGGTGGCCTAACTACGGCTACACTAGAAGAA
CAGTATTTGGTATCTGCGCTCTGCTGAAGCCAGTTACCTTCGGAAAAAGAGTTGGTAGCTCTTGATCCGG
CAAACAAACCACCGCTGGTAGCGGTGGTTTTTTTGTTTGCAAGCAGCAGATTACGCGCAGAAAAAAAGGA
TCTCAAGAAGATCCTTTGATCTTTTCTACGGGGTCTGACGCTCAGTGGAACGAAAACTCACGTTAAGGGA
TTTTGGTCATGAGATTATCAAAAAGGATCTTCACCTAGATCCTTTTAAATTAAAAATGAAGTTTTAAATC
AATCTAAAGTATATATGAGTAAACTTGGTCTGACAGTTACCAATGCTTAATCAGTGAGGCACCTATCTCA
GCGATCTGTCTCTTTCGTTCATCCATAGTTGCCTGACTCCCCGTCGTGTAGATAACTACGATACGGGAGG
GCTTACCATCTGGCCCCAGTGCTGCAATAATACCGCGGGACCCACGCTCACCGGCTCCAGATTTATCAGC
AATAAACCAGCCAGCCGGAAGGGCCGAGCGCAGAAGTGGTCCTGCAACTTTATCCGCCTCCATCCAGTCT
ATTAATTGTTGCCGGGAAGCTAGAGTAAGTAGTTCGCCAGTTAATAGTTTGCGCAACGTTGTTGCCATCG
CTACAGGCATCGTGGTATCACGCTCGTCGTTTGGTATGGCTTCATTCAGCTCCGGTTCCCAACGATCAAG
GCGAGTTACATGATCCCCCATGTTGCGCAAAAAAGCGGTTAGCTCCTTCGGTCCTCCGATCGTTGTCAGA
AGTAAGTTGGCCGCCGTGTTATCACTCATGGTTATGGCAGCACTACATAATTCTCTTACTGTCATGCCAT
CCGTAAGATGCTTTTCTGTGACTGGTGAGTACTCAACCAAGTCATTCTGAGAATAGTGTATGCGGCGACC
GAGTTGCTCTTGCCCGGCGTCAATACGGGATAATACCGCGCCACATAGCAGAACTTTAAAAGTGCTCATC
ATTGGAAAACGTTCTTCGGGGCGAAAACTCTCAAGGATCTTACCGCTGTTGAGATCCAGTTCGATGTAAC
CCACTCGTGCACCCAACTGATCTTCAGCATCTTTTACTTTCACCAGCGTTTCTGGGTGAGCAAAAACAGG
AAGGCAAAATGCCGCAAAAAAGGGAATAAGGGCGACACGGAAATGTTGAATACTCATACTCTTCCTTTTT
CAATATTATTGAAGCATTTATCAGGGTTATTGTCTCATGAGCGGATACATATTTGAATGTATTTAGAAAA
ATAAACAAATAGGGGTTCCGCGCACATTTCCCCGAAAAGTGCCACCTGACGTCTAAGAAACCATTATTAT
CATGACATTAACCTATAAAAATAGGCGTATCACGAGGCCCTTTCGTTGTAAAACGACGGCCAGTCGAACC
ACGCAATGCGTCTCGATCCGCAGTGTCTTGCGTCTCTACTAGTCTATACAGTTGAAGTCGGAAGTTTACA
TACACTTAAGTTGGAGTCATTAAAACTCGTTTTTCAACTACTCCACAAATTTCTTGTTAACAAACAATAG
TTTTGGCAAGTCAGTTAGGACATCTACTTTGTGCATGACACAAGTCATTTTTCCAACAATTGTTTACAGA
CAGATTATTTCACTTATAATTCACTGTATCACAATTCCAGTGGGTCAGAAGTTTACATACACTAAGTTG
